Addgene plasmid #126737: pKdH_P-GAP-ScADH2+P-GAP*-ScALD6
Purpose: yeast plasmid overexpressing ADH2 and ALD6 from Saccharomyces cerevisiae
Depositing lab: Menghao Cai. Depositing organization: East China University of Science and Technology. Publication: Engineered ethanol-driven biosynthetic system for improving production of acetyl-CoA derived drugs in Crabtree-negative yeast. Liu Y, Bai C, Liu Q, Xu Q, Qian Z, Peng Q, Yu J, Xu M, Zhou X, Zhang Y, Cai M. Metab Eng. 2019 Jul;54:275-284. doi: 10.1016/j.ymben.2019.05.001. Epub 2019 May 9. PubMed 31077813.
Backbone
  Vector backbone: pPIC 3.5K(DHis4)
  Backbone manufacturer: Liu Yiqi
  Backbone size w/o insert (bp): 6469
  Vector type: Yeast Expression
  Selectable markers: Neomycin (select with G418)
Growth in bacteria
  Bacterial resistance: Ampicillin and Kanamycin, 100 & 50 μg/mL
  Growth temperature: 37°C
  Growth strain: DH5alpha
  Copy number: Unknown
Gene/Insert
  Gene/Insert name: adh2,ald6
  Species: S. cerevisiae (budding yeast)
  Insert size (bp): 2586
  GenBank ID: CP020135.1 CP020138.1
  Promoter: GAP
  Tag / fusion protein: 6xHis (C terminal on insert)
  Cloning method: Gibson Cloning
Terms and licenses: Academic/Nonprofit Terms; Industry Terms: Not Available to Industry
How to cite: pKdH_P-GAP-ScADH2+P-GAP*-ScALD6 was a gift from Menghao Cai (Addgene plasmid # 126737 ; http://n2t.net/addgene:126737 ; RRID:Addgene_126737)
