[The description below was written by a language model from this plasmid's Addgene catalogue record and pLannotate feature annotations shown in this document.]
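Description:
pKdH_P-GAP-ScADH2+P-GAP*-ScALD6 is a yeast expression plasmid of about 10.3 kb built on pPIC3.5K(DHis4), a backbone whose name suggests a pPIC3.5K derivative lacking the HIS4 marker; consistent with this, no HIS4 is annotated. It is designed for Pichia pastoris (Komagataella phaffii), the Crabtree-negative host implied by the associated publication title. In E. coli it replicates from a ColE1/pMB1-type origin (with a pBR322 bom region and remnants of rop and the tetracycline resistance gene) and is selected with ampicillin via β-lactamase and with kanamycin via the Tn903-derived aph(3')-Ia gene. The same KanR gene provides G418 selection in yeast. No yeast replication origin is annotated. The retained AOX1 promoter and AOX1 3' fragment are the homology regions that pPIC-type vectors normally use for chromosomal integration, although the record does not specify the integration strategy.

The payload consists of two tandem, same-orientation expression cassettes. Each is driven by a 477 bp Pichia GAP (glyceraldehyde-3-phosphate dehydrogenase) promoter, which is constitutive, and is closed by an AOX1 terminator. The first cassette, lying just downstream of the residual methanol-inducible AOX1 promoter, encodes S. cerevisiae ALD6, the cytosolic NADP+-preferring aldehyde dehydrogenase that converts acetaldehyde to acetate. The second encodes S. cerevisiae ADH2, the alcohol dehydrogenase isozyme that preferentially oxidises ethanol to acetaldehyde. Both coding regions are followed by short tag fragments matching the recorded C-terminal 6xHis tag. The asterisk in "P-GAP*" suggests a variant promoter copy for ALD6, but the record does not explain the difference.

Together the two enzymes carry out the first steps of ethanol assimilation toward acetyl-CoA. The plasmid was made to overexpress them for ethanol-driven production of acetyl-CoA-derived compounds.
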