Features (pLannotate 1.2.2; 22 found; start..end, strand, type, name):
      9..32      +  promoter       tet promoter (fragment): E. coli promoter for tetracycline efflux protein gene
     99..1034    +  promoter       AOX1 promoter: Pichia pastoris AOX1; inducible promoter, regulated by methanol
   1043..1519    +  promoter       GAP promoter: promoter for Pichia pastoris glyceraldehyde-3-phosphate dehydrogenase
   1520..3019    +  CDS            ALD6: ALDH6_YEAST - Also known as ALDH1. Experimental evidence at protein level: Swiss-Prot protein existence level 1. Cytosolic aldehyde dehydrogenase which utilizes NADP+ as the preferred coenzyme. Performs the conversion of acetaldehyde to acetate. From Saccharomyces cerevisiae (strain ATCC 204508 / S288c) (Baker's yeast).
   3017..3037    +  CDS            capTEV™ (fragment): composite tag for in vivo biotinylation, TEV protease cleavage, and 6xHis tagging
   3065..3130    +  CDS            AOX1 (fragment): ALOX1_KOMPC - Experimental evidence at protein level: Swiss-Prot protein existence level 1. Major isoform of alcohol oxidase, which catalyzes the oxidation of methanol to formaldehyde and hydrogen peroxide, the first step in the methanol utilization pathway of methylotrophic yeasts. From Komagataella phaffii (strain ATCC 76273 / CBS 7435 / CECT 11047 / NRRL Y-11430 / Wegner 21-1) (Yeast) (Pichia pastoris).
   3134..3380    +  terminator     AOX1 terminator: Pichia pastoris AOX1; transcription terminator for AOX1
   3381..3857    +  promoter       GAP promoter: promoter for Pichia pastoris glyceraldehyde-3-phosphate dehydrogenase
   3858..4901    +  CDS            ADH2: ADH2_YEAST - Also known as ADR2. Experimental evidence at protein level: Swiss-Prot protein existence level 1. This isozyme preferentially catalyzes the conversion of ethanol to acetaldehyde. Acts on a variety of primary unbranched aliphatic alcohols. From Saccharomyces cerevisiae (strain ATCC 204508 / S288c) (Baker's yeast).
   4902..4919    +  CDS            capTEV™ (fragment): composite tag for in vivo biotinylation, TEV protease cleavage, and 6xHis tagging
   4947..5012    +  CDS            AOX1 (fragment): ALOX1_KOMPC - Experimental evidence at protein level: Swiss-Prot protein existence level 1. Major isoform of alcohol oxidase, which catalyzes the oxidation of methanol to formaldehyde and hydrogen peroxide, the first step in the methanol utilization pathway of methylotrophic yeasts. From Komagataella phaffii (strain ATCC 76273 / CBS 7435 / CECT 11047 / NRRL Y-11430 / Wegner 21-1) (Yeast) (Pichia pastoris).
   5016..5262    +  terminator     AOX1 terminator: Pichia pastoris AOX1; transcription terminator for AOX1
   5345..5638    +  CDS            TcR (fragment): tetracycline efflux protein; tet; confers resistance to tetracycline
   5800..5946    -  CDS            TRA2_ECOLX (fragment): Protein predicted: Swiss-Prot protein existence level 4. Required for transposition of transposon Tn903. From Escherichia coli.
   6087..6902    -  CDS            KanR: aminoglycoside phosphotransferase; aph(3')-Ia; confers resistance to kanamycin in bacteria or G418 (Geneticin®) in eukaryotes
   7032..7284    +  CDS            TcR (fragment): tetracycline efflux protein; tet; confers resistance to tetracycline
   7281..8029    +  misc_feature   AOX1 3' fragment: region downstream of Pichia pastoris AOX1 gene
   8031..8070    +  CDS            rop (fragment): Rop protein, which maintains plasmids at low copy number; rop
   8172..8312    +  misc_feature   bom: basis of mobility region from pBR322
   8498..9086    -  rep_origin     ori: high-copy-number ColE1/pMB1/pBR322/pUC origin of replication
   9257..10117   -  CDS            AmpR: β-lactamase; bla; confers resistance to ampicillin, carbenicillin, and related antibiotics
  10118..10222   -  promoter       AmpR promoter: bla
>Addgene plasmid #126737 | pKdH_P-GAP-ScADH2+P-GAP*-ScALD6 | addgene full sequence | sequence record 257303 | Addgene NGS Result
TCTCATGTTTGACAGCTTATCATCGATAAGCTGACTCATGTTGGTATTGTGAAATAGACGCAGATCGGGA
ACACTGAAAAATAACAGTTATTATTCGAGATCTAACATCCAAAGACGAAAGGTTGAATGAAACCTTTTTG
CCATCCGACATCCACAGGTCCATTCTCACACATAAGTGCCAAACGCAACAGGAGGGGATACACTAGCAGC
AGACCGTTGCAAACGCAGGACCTCCACTCCTCTTCTCCTCAACACCCACTTTTGCCATCGAAAAACCAGC
CCAGTTATTGGGCTTGATTGGAGCTCGCTCATTCCAATTCCTTCTATTAGGCTACTAACACCATGACTTT
ATTAGCCTGTCTATCCTGGCCCCCCTGGCGAGGTTCATGTTTGTTTATTTCCGAATGCAACAAGCTCCGC
ATTACACCCGAACATCACTCCAGATGAGGGCTTTCTGAGTGTGGGGTCAAATAGTTTCATGTTCCCCAAA
TGGCCCAAAACTGACAGTTTAAACGCTGTCTTGGAACCTAATATGACAAAAGCGTGATCTCATCCAAGAT
GAACTAAGTTTGGTTCGTTGAAATGCTAACGGCCAGTTGGTCAAAAAGAAACTTCCAAAAGTCGGCATAC
CGTTTGTCTTGTTTGGTATTGATTGACGAATGCTCAAAAATAATCTCATTAATGCTTAGCGCAGTCTCTC
TATCGCTTCTGAACCCCGGTGCACCTGTGCCGAAACGCAAATGGGGAAACACCCGCTTTTTGGATGATTA
TGCATTGTCTCCACATTGTATGCTTCCAAGATTCTGGTGGGAATACTGCTGATAGCCTAACGTTCATGAT
CAAAATTTAACTGTTCTAACCCCTACTTGACAGCAATATATAAACAGAAGGAAGCTGCCCTGTCTTAAAC
CTTTTTTTTTATCATCATTATTAGCTTACTTTCATAATTGCGACTGGTTCCAATTGACAAGCTTTTGATT
TTAACGACTTTTAACGACAACTTGAGAAGATCAAAAAACAACTAATTATTCGAAGACTAGTCTTTTTGTA
GAAATGTCTTGGTGTCCTCGTCCAATCAGGTAGCCATCTCTGAAATATCTGGCTCCGTTGCAACTCCGAA
CGACCTGCTGGCAACGTAAAATTCTCCGGGGTAAAACTTAAATGTGGAGTAATGGAACCAGAAACGTCTC
TTCCCTTCTCTCTCCTTCCACCGCCCGTTACCGTCCCTAGGAAATTTTACTCTGCTGGAGAGCTTCTTCT
ACGGCCCCCTTGCAGCAATGCTCTTCCCAGCATTACGTTGCGGGTAAAACGGAGGTCGTGTACCCGACCT
AGCAGCCCAGGGATGGAAAAGTCCCGGCCGTCGCTGGCAATAATAGCGGGCGGACGCATGTCATGAGATT
ATTGGAAACCACCAGAATCGAATATAAAAGGCGAACACCTTTCCCAATTTTGGTTTCTCCTGACCCAAAG
ACTTTAAATTTAATTTATTTGTCCCTATTTCAATCAATTGAACAACTATATGACTAAGCTACACTTTGAC
ACTGCTGAACCAGTCAAGATCACACTTCCAAATGGTTTGACATACGAGCAACCAACCGGTCTATTCATTA
ACAACAAGTTTATGAAAGCTCAAGACGGTAAGACCTATCCCGTCGAAGATCCTTCCACTGAAAACACCGT
TTGTGAGGTCTCTTCTGCCACCACTGAAGATGTTGAATATGCTATCGAATGTGCCGACCGTGCTTTCCAC
GACACTGAATGGGCTACCCAAGACCCAAGAGAAAGAGGCCGTCTACTAAGTAAGTTGGCTGACGAATTGG
AAAGCCAAATTGACTTGGTTTCTTCCATTGAAGCTTTGGACAATGGTAAAACTTTGGCCTTAGCCCGTGG
GGATGTTACCATTGCAATCAACTGTCTAAGAGATGCTGCTGCCTATGCCGACAAAGTCAACGGTAGAACA
ATCAACACCGGTGACGGCTACATGAACTTCACCACCTTAGAGCCAATCGGTGTCTGTGGTCAAATTATTC
CATGGAACTTTCCAATAATGATGTTGGCTTGGAAGATCGCCCCAGCATTGGCCATGGGTAACGTCTGTAT
CTTGAAACCCGCTGCTGTCACACCTTTAAATGCCCTATACTTTGCTTCTTTATGTAAGAAGGTTGGTATT
CCAGCTGGTGTCGTCAACATCGTTCCAGGTCCTGGTAGAACTGTTGGTGCTGCTTTGACCAACGACCCAA
GAATCAGAAAGCTGGCTTTTACCGGTTCTACAGAAGTCGGTAAGAGTGTTGCTGTCGACTCTTCTGAATC
TAACTTGAAGAAAATCACTTTGGAACTAGGTGGTAAGTCCGCCCATTTGGTCTTTGACGATGCTAACATT
AAGAAGACTTTACCAAATCTAGTAAACGGTATTTTCAAGAACGCTGGTCAAATTTGTTCCTCTGGTTCTA
GAATTTACGTTCAAGAAGGTATTTACGACGAACTATTGGCTGCTTTCAAGGCTTACTTGGAAACCGAAAT
CAAAGTTGGTAATCCATTTGACAAGGCTAACTTCCAAGGTGCTATCACTAACCGTCAACAATTCGACACA
ATTATGAACTACATCGATATCGGTAAGAAAGAAGGCGCCAAGATCTTAACTGGTGGCGAAAAAGTTGGTG
ACAAGGGTTACTTCATCAGACCAACCGTTTTCTACGATGTTAATGAAGACATGAGAATTGTTAAGGAAGA
AATTTTTGGACCAGTTGTCACTGTCGCAAAGTTCAAGACTTTAGAAGAAGGTGTCGAAATGGCTAACAGC
TCTGAATTCGGTCTAGGTTCTGGTATCGAAACAGAATCTTTGAGCACAGGTTTGAAGGTGGCCAAGATGT
TGAAGGCCGGTACCGTCTGGATCAACACATACAACGATTTTGACTCCAGAGTTCCATTCGGTGGTGTTAA
GCAATCTGGTTACGGTAGAGAAATGGGTGAAGAAGTCTACCATGCATACACTGAAGTAAAAGCTGTCAGA
ATTAAGTTGCATCATCATCATCATCATTAACCTAGGGCGGCCGCGAATTAATTCGCCTTAGACATGACTG
TTCCTCAGTTCAAGTTGGGCACTTACGAGAAGACCGGTCTTGCTAGATTCTAATCAAGAGGATGTCAGAA
TGCCATTTGCCTGAGAGATGCAGGCTTCATTTTTGATACTTTTTTATTTGTAACCTATATAGTATAGGAT
TTTTTTTGTCATTTTGTTTCTTCTCGTACGAGCTTGCTCCTGATCAGCCTATCTCGCAGCTGATGAATAT
CTTGTGGTAGGGGTTTGGGAAAATCATTCGAGTTTGATGTTTTTCTTGGTATTTCCCACTCCTCTTCAGA
GTACAGAAGATTAAGTGAGATTTTTGTAGAAATGTCTTGGTGTCCTCGTCCAATCAGGTAGCCATCTCTG
AAATATCTGGCTCCGTTGCAACTCCGAACGACCTGCTGGCAACGTAAAATTCTCCGGGGTAAAACTTAAA
TGTGGAGTAATGGAACCAGAAACGTCTCTTCCCTTCTCTCTCCTTCCACCGCCCGTTACCGTCGCTAGGA
AATTTTACTCTGCTGGAGAGCTTCTTCTACGGCCCCCTTGCAGCAATGCTCTTCCCAGCATTACGTTGCG
GGTAAAACGGAGGTCGTGTACCCGACCTAGCAGCCCAGGGATGGAAAAGTCCCGGCCGTCGCTGGCAATA
ATAGCGGGCGGACGCATGTCATGAGATTATTGGAAACCACCAGAATCGAATATAAAAGGCGAACACCTTT
CCCAATTTTGGTTTCTCCTGACCCAAAGACTTTAAATTTAATTTATTTGTCCCTATTTCAATCAATTGAA
CAACTATATGTCTATTCCAGAAACTCAAAAAGCCATTATCTTCTACGAATCCAACGGCAAGTTGGAGCAT
AAGGATATCCCAGTTCCAAAGCCAAAGCCCAACGAATTGTTAATCAACGTCAAGTACTCTGGTGTCTGCC
ACACCGATTTGCACGCTTGGCATGGTGACTGGCCATTGCCAACTAAGTTACCATTAGTTGGTGGTCACGA
AGGTGCCGGTGTCGTTGTCGGCATGGGTGAAAACGTTAAGGGCTGGAAGATCGGTGACTACGCCGGTATC
AAATGGTTGAACGGTTCTTGTATGGCCTGTGAATACTGTGAATTGGGTAACGAATCCAACTGTCCTCACG
CTGACTTGTCTGGTTACACCCACGACGGTTCTTTCCAAGAATACGCTACCGCTGACGCTGTTCAAGCCGC
TCACATTCCTCAAGGTACTGACTTGGCTGAAGTCGCGCCAATCTTGTGTGCTGGTATCACCGTATACAAG
GCTTTGAAGTCTGCCAACTTGAGAGCAGGCCACTGGGCGGCCATTTCTGGTGCTGCTGGTGGTCTAGGTT
CTTTGGCTGTTCAATATGCTAAGGCGATGGGTTACAGAGTCTTAGGTATTGATGGTGGTCCAGGAAAGGA
AGAATTGTTTACCTCGCTCGGTGGTGAAGTATTCATCGACTTCACCAAAGAGAAGGACATTGTTAGCGCA
GTCGTTAAGGCTACCAACGGCGGTGCCCACGGTATCATCAATGTTTCCGTTTCCGAAGCCGCTATCGAAG
CTTCTACCAGATACTGTAGGGCGAACGGTACTGTTGTCTTGGTTGGTTTGCCAGCCGGTGCAAAGTGCTC
CTCTGATGTCTTCAACCACGTTGTCAAGTCTATCTCCATTGTCGGCTCTTACGTGGGGAACAGAGCTGAT
ACCAGAGAAGCCTTAGATTTCTTTGCCAGAGGTCTAGTCAAGTCTCCAATAAAGGTAGTTGGCTTATCCA
GTTTACCAGAAATTTACGAAAAGATGGAGAAGGGCCAAATTGCTGGTAGATACGTTGTTGACACTTCTAA
ACATCATCATCATCATCATTAACCTAGGGCGGCCGCGAATTAATTCGCCTTAGACATGACTGTTCCTCAG
TTCAAGTTGGGCACTTACGAGAAGACCGGTCTTGCTAGATTCTAATCAAGAGGATGTCAGAATGCCATTT
GCCTGAGAGATGCAGGCTTCATTTTTGATACTTTTTTATTTGTAACCTATATAGTATAGGATTTTTTTTG
TCATTTTGTTTCTTCTCGTACGAGCTTGCTCCTGATCAGCCTATCTCGCAGCTGATGAATATCTTGTGGT
AGGGGTTTGGGAAAATCATTCGAGTTTGATGTTTTTCTTGGTATTTCCCACTCCTCTTCAGAGTACAGAA
GATTAAGTGAGACGTTCGTTTGTGCAAGCTTATCGATAAGCTTTAATGCGGTAGTTTATCACAGTTAAAT
TGCTAACGCAGTCAGGCACCGTGTATGAAATCTAACAATGCGCTCATCGTCATCCTCGGCACCGTCACCC
TGGATGCTGTAGGCATAGGCTTGGTTATGCCGGTACTGCCGGGCCTCTTGCGGGATATCGTCCATTCCGA
CAGCATCGCCAGTCACTATGGCGTGCTGCTAGCGCTATATGCGTTGATGCAATTTCTATGCGCACCCGTT
CTCGGAGCACTGTCCGACCGCTTTGGCCGCCGCCCAGTCCTGCTCGCTTCGCTACTTGGAGCCACTATCG
ACTACGCGATCATGGCGACCACACCCGTCCTGTGGATCTATCGAATCTAAATGTAAGTTAAAATCTCTAA
ATAAACTTGAAGTCGGACAGTGAGTGTAGTCTTGAGAAATTCTGAAGCCGTATTTTTATTATCAGTGAGT
CAGTCATCAGGAGATCCTCTACGCCGGACGCATCGTGGCCGACCTGCAGGGGGGGGGGGGCGCTGAGGTC
TGCCTCGTGAAGAAGGTGTTGCTGACTCATACCAGGCCTGAATCGCCCCATCATCCAGCCAGAAAGTGAG
GGAGCCACGGTTGATGAGAGCTTTGTTGTAGGTGGACCAGTTGGTGATTTTGAACTTTTGCTTTGCCACG
GAACGGTCTGCGTTGTCGGGAAGATGCGTGATCTGATCCTTCAACTCAGCAAAAGTTCGATTTATTCAAC
AAAGCCGCCGTCCCGTCAAGTCAGCGTAATGCTCTGCCAGTGTTACAACCAATTAACCAATTCTGATTAG
AAAAACTCATCGAGCATCAAATGAAACTGCAATTTATTCATATCAGGATTATCAATACCATATTTTTGAA
AAAGCCGTTTCTGTAATGAAGGAGAAAACTCACCGAGGCAGTTCCATAGGATGGCAAGATCCTGGTATCG
GTCTGCGATTCCGACTCGTCCAACATCAATACAACCTATTAATTTCCCCTCGTCAAAAATAAGGTTATCA
AGTGAGAAATCACCATGAGTGACGACTGAATCCGGTGAGAATGGCAAAAGCTTATGCATTTCTTTCCAGA
CTTGTTCAACAGGCCAGCCATTACGCTCGTCATCAAAATCACTCGCATCAACCAAACCGTTATTCATTCG
TGATTGCGCCTGAGCGAGACGAAATACGCGATCGCTGTTAAAAGGACAATTACAAACAGGAATCGAATGC
AACCGGCGCAGGAACACTGCCAGCGCATCAACAATATTTTCACCTGAATCAGGATATTCTTCTAATACCT
GGAATGCTGTTTTCCCGGGGATCGCAGTGGTGAGTAACCATGCATCATCAGGAGTACGGATAAAATGCTT
GATGGTCGGAAGAGGCATAAATTCCGTCAGCCAGTTTAGTCTGACCATCTCATCTGTAACATCATTGGCA
ACGCTACCTTTGCCATGTTTCAGAAACAACTCTGGCGCATCGGGCTTCCCATACAATCGATAGATTGTCG
CACCTGATTGCCCGACATTATCGCGAGCCCATTTATACCCATATAAATCAGCATCCATGTTGGAATTTAA
TCGCGGCCTCGAGCAAGACGTTTCCCGTTGAATATGGCTCATAACACCCCTTGTATTACTGTTTATGTAA
GCAGACAGTTTTATTGTTCATGATGATATATTTTTATCTTGTGCAATGTAACATCAGAGATTTTGAGACA
CAACGTGGCTTTCCCCCCCCCCCCTGCAGGTCGGCATCACCGGCGCCACAGGTGCGGTTGCTGGCGCCTA
TATCGCCGACATCACCGATGGGGAAGATCGGGCTCGCCACTTCGGGCTCATGAGCGCTTGTTTCGGCGTG
GGTATGGTGGCAGGCCCCGTGGCCGGGGGACTGTTGGGCGCCATCTCCTTGCATGCACCATTCCTTGCGG
CGGCGGTGCTCAACGGCCTCAACCTACTACTGGGCTGCTTCCTAATGCAGGAGTCGCATAAGGGAGAGCG
TCGAGTATCTATGATTGGAAGTATGGGAATGGTGATACCCGCATTCTTCAGTGTCTTGAGGTCTCCTATC
AGATTATGCCCAACTAAAGCAACCGGAGGAGGAGATTTCATGGTAAATTTCTCTGACTTTTGGTCATCAG
TAGACTCGAACTGTGAGACTATCTCGGTTATGACAGCAGAAATGTCCTTCTTGGAGACAGTAAATGAAGT
CCCACCAATAAAGAAATCCTTGTTATCAGGAACAAACTTCTTGTTTCGAACTTTTTCGGTGCCTTGAACT
ATAAAATGTAGAGTGGATATGTCGGGTAGGAATGGAGCGGGCAAATGCTTACCTTCTGGACCTTCAAGAG
GTATGTAGGGTTTGTAGATACTGATGCCAACTTCAGTGACAACGTTGCTATTTCGTTCAAACCATTCCGA
ATCCAGAGAAATCAAAGTTGTTTGTCTACTATTGATCCAAGCCAGTGCGGTCTTGAAACTGACAATAGTG
TGCTCGTGTTTTGAGGTCATCTTTGTATGAATAAATCTAGTCTTTGATCTAAATAATCTTGACGAGCCAG
ACGATAATACCAATCTAAACTCTTTAAACGTTAAAGGACAAGTATGTCTGCCTGTATTAAACCCCAAATC
AGCTCGTAGTCTGATCCTCATCAACTTGAGGGGCACTATCTTGTTTTAGAGAAATTTGCGGAGATGCGAT
ATCGAGAAAAAGGTACGCTGATTTTAAACGTGAAATTTATCTCATGATCTCTGCCTCGCGCGTTTCGGTG
ATGACGGTGAAAACCTCTGACACATGCAGCTCCCGGAGACGGTCACAGCTTGTCTGTAAGCGGATGCCGG
GAGCAGACAAGCCCGTCAGGGCGCGTCAGCGGGTGTTGGCGGGTGTCGGGGCGCAGCCATGACCCAGTCA
CGTAGCGATAGCGGAGTGTATACTGGCTTAACTATGCGGCATCAGAGCAGATTGTACTGAGAGTGCACCA
TATGCGGTGTGAAATACCGCACAGATGCGTAAGGAGAAAATACCGCATCAGGCGCTCTTCCGCTTCCTCG
CTCACTGACTCGCTGCGCTCGGTCGTTCGGCTGCGGCGAGCGGTATCAGCTCACTCAAAGGCGGTAATAC
GGTTATCCACAGAATCAGGGGATAACGCAGGAAAGAACATGTGAGCAAAAGGCCAGCAAAAGGCCAGGAA
CCGTAAAAAGGCCGCGTTGCTGGCGTTTTTCCATAGGCTCCGCCCCCCTGACGAGCATCACAAAAATCGA
CGCTCAAGTCAGAGGTGGCGAAACCCGACAGGACTATAAAGATACCAGGCGTTTCCCCCTGGAAGCTCCC
TCGTGCGCTCTCCTGTTCCGACCCTGCCGCTTACCGGATACCTGTCCGCCTTTCTCCCTTCGGGAAGCGT
GGCGCTTTCTCATAGCTCACGCTGTAGGTATCTCAGTTCGGTGTAGGTCGTTCGCTCCAAGCTGGGCTGT
GTGCACGAACCCCCCGTTCAGCCCGACCGCTGCGCCTTATCCGGTAACTATCGTCTTGAGTCCAACCCGG
TAAGACACGACTTATCGCCACTGGCAGCAGCCACTGGTAACAGGATTAGCAGAGCGAGGTATGTAGGCGG
TGCTACAGAGTTCTTGAAGTGGTGGCCTAACTACGGCTACACTAGAAGGACAGTATTTGGTATCTGCGCT
CTGCTGAAGCCAGTTACCTTCGGAAAAAGAGTTGGTAGCTCTTGATCCGGCAAACAAACCACCGCTGGTA
GCGGTGGTTTTTTTGTTTGCAAGCAGCAGATTACGCGCAGAAAAAAAGGATCTCAAGAAGATCCTTTGAT
CTTTTCTACGGGGTCTGACGCTCAGTGGAACGAAAACTCACGTTAAGGGATTTTGGTCATGAGATTATCA
AAAAGGATCTTCACCTAGATCCTTTTAAATTAAAAATGAAGTTTTAAATCAATCTAAAGTATATATGAGT
AAACTTGGTCTGACAGTTACCAATGCTTAATCAGTGAGGCACCTATCTCAGCGATCTGTCTATTTCGTTC
ATCCATAGTTGCCTGACTCCCCGTCGTGTAGATAACTACGATACGGGAGGGCTTACCATCTGGCCCCAGT
GCTGCAATGATACCGCGAGACCCACGCTCACCGGCTCCAGATTTATCAGCAATAAACCAGCCAGCCGGAA
GGGCCGAGCGCAGAAGTGGTCCTGCAACTTTATCCGCCTCCATCCAGTCTATTAATTGTTGCCGGGAAGC
TAGAGTAAGTAGTTCGCCAGTTAATAGTTTGCGCAACGTTGTTGCCATTGCTGCAGGCATCGTGGTGTCA
CGCTCGTCGTTTGGTATGGCTTCATTCAGCTCCGGTTCCCAACGATCAAGGCGAGTTACATGATCCCCCA
TGTTGTGCAAAAAAGCGGTTAGCTCCTTCGGTCCTCCGATCGTTGTCAGAAGTAAGTTGGCCGCAGTGTT
ATCACTCATGGTTATGGCAGCACTGCATAATTCTCTTACTGTCATGCCATCCGTAAGATGCTTTTCTGTG
ACTGGTGAGTACTCAACCAAGTCATTCTGAGAATAGTGTATGCGGCGACCGAGTTGCTCTTGCCCGGCGT
CAACACGGGATAATACCGCGCCACATAGCAGAACTTTAAAAGTGCTCATCATTGGAAAACGTTCTTCGGG
GCGAAAACTCTCAAGGATCTTACCGCTGTTGAGATCCAGTTCGATGTAACCCACTCGTGCACCCAACTGA
TCTTCAGCATCTTTTACTTTCACCAGCGTTTCTGGGTGAGCAAAAACAGGAAGGCAAAATGCCGCAAAAA
AGGGAATAAGGGCGACACGGAAATGTTGAATACTCATACTCTTCCTTTTTCAATATTATTGAAGCATTTA
TCAGGGTTATTGTCTCATGAGCGGATACATATTTGAATGTATTTAGAAAAATAAACAAATAGGGGTTCCG
CGCACATTTCCCCGAAAAGTGCCACCTGACGTCTAAGAAACCATTATTATCATGACATTAACCTATAAAA
ATAGGCGTATCACGAGGCCCTTTCGTCTTCAAGAATTAAT
